>Addgene plasmid #152547 | pGBW-m4133820 | depositor full sequence | sequence record 295559 | Full Sequence
CACCATGAAGATTGTAAATAACTGGTTGAAACAACTAATAAAGGTTACTTTAGTGTTCCTGTTTGTCGCC
GCAATCTTCTATCTTATCACCCCGGTGCACGTGATGAGTAAACATACAGACTTTTCTTCAGAAATTATCG
GGTACAAGGCTATCGATGGCGGTGTAACGCGCGACATTGCCTCCACAGATACCTGCTTCGCGAACAAACA
CGCTGACTTTGATACTTGGTTCAGCCAGCGAGGAGGCTCGTACACCAATGACAAAGCCTGTCCACTGATC
GCAGCCGTGATAACTAGAGAGGTTGGATTCGTCGTCCCTGGGCTCCCCGGGACAATTCTCCGTACAACCA
ACGGCGACTTTCTGCATTTTCTGCCCCGGGTGTTCTCCGCAGTCGGTAATATCTGTTATACTCCATCTAA
GCTCATTGAGTACACGGATTTTGCTACCAGCGCGTGCGTGTTGGCCGCAGAATGCACCATATTTAAGGAC
GCTTCTGGAAAACCTGTGCCCTATTGTTACGATACCAATGTGCTTGAGGGCTCAGTTGCCTATGAAAGTC
TGAGGCCAGACACTAGATACGTTTTAATGGATGGAAGCATCATCCAGTTCCCAAACACGTATCTGGAGGG
GTCCGTGCGGGTCGTGACCACATTCGATTCAGAATACTGCCGCCACGGTACATGCGAGAGGTCTGAGGCT
GGCGTATGTGTGTCAACTAGCGGTCGATGGGTTCTAAATAACGATTATTATCGTTCTCTGCCCGGCGTTT
TTTGTGGAGTGGACGCCGTTAACCTTTTGACCAACATGTTTACACCTCTCATTCAGCCCATTGGTGCACT
GGATATCTCCGCGAGTATTGTGGCTGGGGGAATAGTCGCCATTGTCGTAACCTGCTTGGCATACTATTTC
ATGCGTTTCAGGCGAGCTTTTGGCGAATACTCACATGTCGTGGCCTTCAATACTCTTCTGTTTCTGATGA
GCTTCACGGTACTCTGTCTGACCCCAGTATACAGTTTCCTACCTGGGGTGTATTCTGTGATCTACTTATA
CCTCACATTTTACCTGACCAATGACGTGTCCTTTCTGGCCCACATCCAATGGATGGTTATGTTCACGCCG
CTCGTGCCTTTCTGGATTACAATCGCTTATATAATCTGTATTAGCACGAAGCATTTCTATTGGTTCTTTT
CCAACTACTTAAAGCGGCGCGTCGTATTTAATGGGGTATCGTTTAGCACTTTTGAGGAAGCCGCGCTCTG
CACTTTCTTGCTTAATAAGGAGATGTATTTGAAATTAAGATCTGACGTTCTGCTTCCTTTAACACAGTAC
AACAGATACCTGGCGTTGTATAACAAATACAAATATTTCTCGGGAGCCATGGATACAACTTCCTATAGAG
AGGCTGCTTGTTGCCACCTTGCAAAGGCACTCAACGACTTCAGTAACAGCGGCAGTGATGTGCTTTATCA
GCCCCCTCAGACTTCAATAACATCCGCCGTCCTCCAAGAAAACCTTTACTTTCAGTCGAAAGAAACCGCG
GCAGCTAAGTTCGAGAGGCAGCACATGGACAGTTAAGCTAGCTTGACTGACTGAGATACAGCGTACCTTC
AGCTCACAGACATGATAAGATACATTGATGAGTTTGGACAAACCACAACTAGAATGCAGTGAAAAAAATG
CTTTATTTGTGAAATTTGTGATGCTATTGCTTTATTTGTAACCATTATAAGCTGCAATAAACAAGTTAAC
AACAACAATTGCATTCATTTTATGTTTCAGGTTCAGGGGGAGGTGTGGGAGGTTTTTTAAAGCAAGTAAA
ACCTCTACAAATGTGGTATTGGCCCATCTCTATCGGTATCGTAGCATAACCCCTTGGGGCCTCTAAACGG
GTCTTGAGGGGTTTTTTGTGCCCCTCGGGCCGGATTGCTATCTACCGGCATTGGCGCAGAAAAAAATGCC
TGATGCGACGCTGCGCGTCTTATACTCCCACATATGCCAGATTCAGCAACGGATACGGCTTCCCCAACTT
GCCCACTTCCATACGTGTCCTCCTTACCAGAAATTTATCCTTAAGGTCGTCAGCTATCCTGCAGGCGATC
TCTCGATTTCGATCAAGACATTCCTTTAATGGTCTTTTCTGGACACCACTAGGGGTCAGAAGTAGTTCAT
CAAACTTTCTTCCCTCCCTAATCTCATTGGTTACCTTGGGCTATCGAAACTTAATTAACCAGTCAAGTCA
GCTACTTGGCGAGATCGACTTGTCTGGGTTTCGACTACGCTCAGAATTGCGTCAGTCAAGTTCGATCTGG
TCCTTGCTATTGCACCCGTTCTCCGATTACGAGTTTCATTTAAATCATGTGAGCAAAAGGCCAGCAAAAG
GCCAGGAACCGTAAAAAGGCCGCGTTGCTGGCGTTTTTCCATAGGCTCCGCCCCCCTGACGAGCATCACA
AAAATCGACGCTCAAGTCAGAGGTGGCGAAACCCGACAGGACTATAAAGATACCAGGCGTTTCCCCCTGG
AAGCTCCCTCGTGCGCTCTCCTGTTCCGACCCTGCCGCTTACCGGATACCTGTCCGCCTTTCTCCCTTCG
GGAAGCGTGGCGCTTTCTCATAGCTCACGCTGTAGGTATCTCAGTTCGGTGTAGGTCGTTCGCTCCAAGC
TGGGCTGTGTGCACGAACCCCCCGTTCAGCCCGACCGCTGCGCCTTATCCGGTAACTATCGTCTTGAGTC
CAACCCGGTAAGACACGACTTATCGCCACTGGCAGCAGCCACTGGTAACAGGATTAGCAGAGCGAGGTAT
GTAGGCGGTGCTACAGAGTTCTTGAAGTGGTGGCCTAACTACGGCTACACTAGAAGAACAGTATTTGGTA
TCTGCGCTCTGCTGAAGCCAGTTACCTTCGGAAAAAGAGTTGGTAGCTCTTGATCCGGCAAACAAACCAC
CGCTGGTAGCGGTGGTTTTTTTGTTTGCAAGCAGCAGATTACGCGCAGAAAAAAAGGATCTCAAGAAGAT
CCTTTGATCTTTTCTACGGGGTCTGACGCTCAGTGGAACGAAAACTCACGTTAAGGGATTTTGGTCATGA
GATTATCAAAAAGGATCTTCACCTAGATCCTTTTAAATTAAAAATGAAGTTTTAAATCAATCTAAAGTAT
ATATGAGTAAACTTGGTCTGACAGTTACCAATGCTTAATCAGTGAGGCACCTATCTCAGCGATCTGTCTA
TTTCGTTCATCCATAGTTGCATTTAAATTTCCGAACTCTCCAAGGCCCTCGTCGGAAAATCTTCAAACCT
TTCGTCCGATCCATCTTGCAGGCTACCTCTCGAACGAACTATCGCAAGTCTCTTGGCCGGCCTTGCGCCT
TGGCTATTGCTTGGCAGCGCCTATCGCCAGGTATTACTCCAATCCCGAATATCCGAGATCGGGATCACCC
GAGAGAAGTTCAACCTACATCCTCAATCCCGATCTATCCGAGATCCGAGGAATATCGAAATCGGGGCGCG
CCTGGTGTACCGAGAACGATCCTCTCAGTGCGAGTCTCGACGATCCATATCGTTGCTTGGCAGTCAGCCA
GTCGGAATCCAGCTTGGGACCCAGGAAGTCCAATCGTCAGATATTGTACTCAAGCCTGGTCACGGCAGCG
TACCGATCTGTTTAAACCTAGATATTGATAGTCTGATCGGTCAACGTATAATCGAGTCCTAGCTTTTGCA
AACATCTATCAAGAGACAGGATCAGCAGGAGGCTTTCGCATGAGTATTCAACATTTCCGTGTCGCCCTTA
TTCCCTTTTTTGCGGCATTTTGCCTTCCTGTTTTTGCTCACCCAGAAACGCTGGTGAAAGTAAAAGATGC
TGAAGATCAGTTGGGTGCGCGAGTGGGTTACATCGAACTGGATCTCAACAGCGGTAAGATCCTTGAGAGT
TTTCGCCCCGAAGAACGCTTTCCAATGATGAGCACTTTTAAAGTTCTGCTATGTGGCGCGGTATTATCCC
GTATTGACGCCGGGCAAGAGCAACTCGGTCGCCGCATACACTATTCTCAGAATGACTTGGTTGAGTATTC
ACCAGTCACAGAAAAGCATCTTACGGATGGCATGACAGTAAGAGAATTATGCAGTGCTGCCATAACCATG
AGTGATAACACTGCGGCCAACTTACTTCTGACAACGATTGGAGGACCGAAGGAGCTAACCGCTTTTTTGC
ACAACATGGGGGATCATGTAACTCGCCTTGATCGTTGGGAACCGGAGCTGAATGAAGCCATACCAAACGA
CGAGCGTGACACCACGATGCCTGTAGCAATGGCAACAACCTTGCGTAAACTATTAACTGGCGAACTACTT
ACTCTAGCTTCCCGGCAACAGTTGATAGACTGGATGGAGGCGGATAAAGTTGCAGGACCACTTCTGCGCT
CGGCCCTTCCGGCTGGCTGGTTTATTGCTGATAAATCTGGAGCCGGTGAGCGTGGGTCTCGCGGTATCAT
TGCAGCACTGGGGCCAGATGGTAAGCCCTCCCGTATCGTAGTTATCTACACGACGGGGAGTCAGGCAACT
ATGGATGAACGAAATAGACAGATCGCTGAGATAGGTGCCTCACTGATTAAGCATTGGTAACCGATTCTAG
GTGCATTGGCGCAGAAAAAAATGCCTGATGCGACGCTGCGCGTCTTATACTCCCACATATGCCAGATTCA
GCAACGGATACGGCTTCCCCAACTTGCCCACTTCCATACGTGTCCTCCTTACCAGAAATTTATCCTTAAG
ATCCCGAATCGTTTAAACTCGACTCTGGCTCTATCGAATCTCCGTCGTTTCGAGCTTACGCGAACAGCCG
TGGCGCTCATTTGCTCGTCGGGCATCGAATCTCGTCAGCTATCGTCAGCTTACCTTTTTGGCAGCGATCG
CGGCTCCCGACATCTTGGACCATTAGCTCCACAGGTATCTTCTTCCCTCTAGTGGTCATAACAGCAGCTT
CAGCTACCTCTCAATTCAAAAAACCCCTCAAGACCCGTTTAGAGGCCCCAAGGGGTTATGCTATCAATCG
TTGCGTTACACACACAAAAAACCAACACACATCCATCTTCGATGGATAGCGATTTTATTATCTAACTGCT
GATCGAGTGTAGCCAGATCTAGTAATCAATTACGGGGTCATTAGTTCATAGCCCATATATGGAGTTCCGC
GTTACATAACTTACGGTAAATGGCCCGCCTGGCTGACCGCCCAACGACCCCCGCCCATTGACGTCAATAA
TGACGTATGTTCCCATAGTAACGCCAATAGGGACTTTCCATTGACGTCAATGGGTGGAGTATTTACGGTA
AACTGCCCACTTGGCAGTACATCAAGTGTATCATATGCCAAGTACGCCCCCTATTGACGTCAATGACGGT
AAATGGCCCGCCTGGCATTATGCCCAGTACATGACCTTATGGGACTTTCCTACTTGGCAGTACATCTACG
TATTAGTCATCGCTATTACCATGCTGATGCGGTTTTGGCAGTACATCAATGGGCGTGGATAGCGGTTTGA
CTCACGGGGATTTCCAAGTCTCCACCCCATTGACGTCAATGGGAGTTTGTTTTGGCACCAAAATCAACGG
GACTTTCCAAAATGTCGTAACAACTCCGCCCCATTGACGCAAATGGGCGGTAGGCGTGTACGGTGGGAGG
TCTATATAAGCAGAGCTGGTTTAGTGAACCGTCAGATCAGATCTTTGTCGATCCTACCATCCACTCGACA
CACCCGCCAGCGGCCGC
Features (pLannotate 1.2.2; 16 found; start..end, strand, type, name):
      8..1507    +  CDS            R1A_SARS2 (fragment): Experimental evidence at protein level: Swiss-Prot protein existence level 1. [Non-structural protein 10]: Plays a pivotal role in viral transcription by stimulating both nsp14 3'-5' exoribonuclease and nsp16 2'-O-methyltransferase activities. Therefore plays an essential role in viral mRNAs cap methylation. From Severe acute respiratory syndrome coronavirus 2 (2019-nCoV) (SARS-CoV-2).
   1626..1747    -  polyA_signal   SV40 poly(A) signal: SV40 polyadenylation signal
   1770..1839    -  CDS            large T antigen (fragment): large T antigen from SV40 (simian virus 40)
   1862..1908    +  terminator     T7 terminator: transcription terminator for bacteriophage T7 RNA polymerase
   1938..2074    +  terminator     rrnG terminator: transcription terminator from the E. coli ribosomal RNA rrnG operon (Albrechtsen et al., 1991)
   2119..2190    +  misc_feature   3' β-globin insulator: insulator downstream of the human β-globin locus (Farrell et al., 2002)
   2416..3004    -  rep_origin     ori: high-copy-number ColE1/pMB1/pBR322/pUC origin of replication
   3176..3240    -  CDS            bla(M) (fragment): β-lactamase lacking the signal sequence; bla(M); allows cytosolic expression of β-lactamase
   3750..4610    +  CDS            AmpR: β-lactamase; bla; confers resistance to ampicillin, carbenicillin, and related antibiotics
   4623..4759    +  terminator     rrnG terminator: transcription terminator from the E. coli ribosomal RNA rrnG operon (Albrechtsen et al., 1991)
   4911..4982    +  misc_feature   5' β-globin insulator: insulator upstream of the human β-globin locus (Farrell et al., 2002)
   4987..5033    -  terminator     T7 terminator: transcription terminator for bacteriophage T7 RNA polymerase
   5051..5099    -  polyA_signal   poly(A) signal: synthetic polyadenylation signal
   5180..5483    +  enhancer       CMV enhancer: human cytomegalovirus immediate early enhancer
   5556..5573    -  promoter       CMV promoter (fragment): human cytomegalovirus (CMV) immediate early promoter
   5636..5687    +  promoter       CMVd2 promoter: truncated human cytomegalovirus (CMV) immediate early promoter that yields moderately reduced expression relative to the full-length promoter
