[The description below was written by a language model from this plasmid's Addgene catalogue record and pLannotate feature annotations shown in this document.]
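Description:
pGBW-m4133820 is a mammalian expression plasmid built on the pTwist_CMV_6 backbone and carrying the wild-type coding sequence for SARS-CoV-2 non-structural protein 4 (nsp4), one of the mature products processed from the ORF1ab replicase polyprotein. It is propagated in E. coli as a high-copy plasmid through a ColE1/pUC-type origin and is selected with ampicillin via a full-length β-lactamase (AmpR) gene. The record lists no mammalian selection marker, so the plasmid appears suited to transient transfection rather than stable line selection.

The roughly 1.5 kb insert lies immediately downstream of the human cytomegalovirus immediate-early enhancer and promoter. The annotation picks up the enhancer plus promoter fragments, including a match to the truncated CMVd2 form. Transcripts are terminated by an SV40 polyadenylation signal. The automated annotation matches the insert to the replicase polyprotein 1a, but its accompanying text describes nsp10. This is a generic polyprotein-entry label and not a description of the encoded segment, which the catalogue identifies as nsp4. According to the catalogue, the backbone supplies a C-terminal S-tag preceded by a TEV protease cleavage site, allowing detection or affinity capture and subsequent tag removal; these elements are not individually annotated in the feature table. The expression and bacterial modules are flanked by β-globin insulator elements, T7 and rrnG terminators and a synthetic poly(A) signal, which limit read-through between units. The construct is intended for expressing tagged nsp4 in mammalian cells, though the record does not specify particular downstream applications.
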