Addgene plasmid #152547: pGBW-m4133820
Purpose: Mammalian expression plasmid for SARS-CoV-2 nsp4
Depositing lab: Ginkgo Bioworks & Benjie Chen. Depositing organization: Ginkgo Bioworks.
Backbone
  Vector backbone: pTwist_CMV_6
  Backbone size w/o insert (bp): 4180
  Vector type: Mammalian Expression
Growth in bacteria
  Bacterial resistance: Ampicillin, 100 μg/mL
  Growth temperature: 37°C
  Growth strain: DH5alpha
  Copy number: High Copy
Gene/Insert
  Gene/Insert name: SARS-CoV-2 nsp4
  Species: Severe acute respiratory syndrome coronavirus 2
  Insert size (bp): 1499
  Mutation: wt
  Entrez Gene: ORF1ab (a.k.a. GU280_gp01)
  Promoter: CMV
  Tag / fusion protein: Cleavable TEV;S-tag (C terminal on backbone)
  Cloning method: Unknown
Resource information
  A portion of this plasmid was derived from a plasmid made by: GinkgoBioworks
Depositor comments: NCBI reference sequence: YP_009725300.1
How to cite: pGBW-m4133820 was a gift from Ginkgo Bioworks & Benjie Chen (Addgene plasmid # 152547 ; http://n2t.net/addgene:152547 ; RRID:Addgene_152547)
